Addgene plasmid #250427: pLexM-HsPQLC1(Δ100-125/GGGS/Δ257-271)-TEV-GFP-His8
Purpose: Expression of C-terminally TEV-GFP-His8 Tagged HsPQLC1 (Δ100-125 - with these residues replaced by a GGGS Linker; Δ257-271) in Mammalian Cells
Depositing lab: Simon Newstead. Depositing organization: University of Oxford.
Backbone
  Vector backbone: pLexM
  Backbone manufacturer: Edith Yvonne Jones (Addgene # 99844)
  Vector type: Mammalian Expression
Growth in bacteria
  Bacterial resistance: Ampicillin, 100 μg/mL
  Growth temperature: 37°C
  Growth strain: DH5alpha
  Copy number: High Copy
Gene/Insert
  Gene/Insert name: PQLC1
  Species: H. sapiens (human)
  Insert size (bp): 702
  Mutation: Δ100-125 (Replaced with GGGS), Δ257-271
  Entrez Gene: SLC66A2 (a.k.a. PQLC1)
  Promoter: Chicken-beta-actin promoter/CMV Enhancer
  Tag / fusion protein: TEV-GFP-8xHis (C terminal on backbone)
  Cloning method: Restriction Enzyme; 5′ cloning site SacI (unknown if destroyed); 3′ cloning site XhoI (unknown if destroyed)
  Sequencing primers: 5′ GCTGGTTGTTGTGCTGTCTCATC; 3′ ATCACCATCTAATTCAACCAA
Terms and licenses: Academic/Nonprofit Terms; Industry Terms: Not Available to Industry
How to cite: pLexM-HsPQLC1(Δ100-125/GGGS/Δ257-271)-TEV-GFP-His8 was a gift from Simon Newstead (Addgene plasmid # 250427 ; http://n2t.net/addgene:250427 ; RRID:Addgene_250427)
