[The description below was written by a language model from this plasmid's Addgene catalogue record and pLannotate feature annotations shown in this document.]
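Description:
pLexM-HsPQLC1(Δ100-125/GGGS/Δ257-271)-TEV-GFP-His8 is a mammalian expression plasmid of about 6 kb built on the pLexM backbone. It is propagated in E. coli as a high-copy plasmid through a ColE1/pUC-type origin and selected with ampicillin via the β-lactamase gene and its own promoter. Remnants of the lac promoter, operator, CAP site and a lacI fragment are also annotated. These appear to be carry-over from the cloning vector's ancestry rather than functional parts of the expression unit.

The payload is driven by a CAG-type arrangement: the human CMV immediate-early enhancer, the chicken β-actin promoter and a chimeric chicken β-actin/rabbit β-globin intron, with transcription terminated by the rabbit β-globin polyadenylation signal. The short HBB fragments flagged on either side of the coding region most likely reflect these β-globin-derived flanking sequences rather than expressed globin. The insert is a 702 bp engineered version of human PQLC1 (SLC66A2), cloned between SacI and XhoI. In it, residues 100-125 are replaced by a GGGS linker and residues 257-271 at the C-terminal end are deleted.

The truncated protein is fused at its C terminus to a backbone-encoded tag consisting of a TEV protease cleavage site, GFP (annotated as GFPmut3) and an eight-histidine tag. In constructs of this design, GFP fluorescence generally allows expression and protein behaviour to be monitored, the His8 tag supports metal-affinity purification, and TEV cleavage removes both. The record states the purpose only as expression of the tagged, engineered PQLC1 in mammalian cells and gives no rationale for the deletions. No mammalian selection marker is annotated, which fits transient transfection.
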