Features (pLannotate 1.2.2; 15 found; start..end, strand, type, name):
    571..1431    -  CDS            AmpR: β-lactamase; bla; confers resistance to ampicillin, carbenicillin, and related antibiotics
   1432..1536    -  promoter       AmpR promoter: bla
   1567..1946    +  enhancer       CMV enhancer: human cytomegalovirus immediate early enhancer
   1948..2219    +  promoter       chicken β-actin promoter: No description available
   2220..3236    +  intron         chimeric intron: chimera between introns from chicken β-actin and rabbit β-globin
   3234..3311    +  CDS            HBB (fragment): HBB_LEPEU - Experimental evidence at protein level: Swiss-Prot protein existence level 1. Involved in oxygen transport from the lung to the various peripheral tissues. From Lepus europaeus (European hare).
   3336..4037    +  CDS            SLC66A2 (fragment): S66A2_HUMAN - Also known as PQLC1 Experimental evidence at protein level: Swiss-Prot protein existence level 1. From Homo sapiens (Human).
   4074..4784    +  CDS            GFPmut3: GFPmut3 is a basic (constitutively fluorescent) green fluorescent protein published in 1996, derived from Aequorea victoria. It is reported to be a very rapidly-maturing weak dimer.
   4835..4906    +  CDS            HBB (fragment): HBB_PONPY - Experimental evidence at transcript level: Swiss-Prot protein existence level 2. Involved in oxygen transport from the lung to the various peripheral tissues. From Pongo pygmaeus (Bornean orangutan).
   4977..5032    +  polyA_signal   β-globin poly(A) signal: rabbit β-globin polyadenylation signal (Gil and Proudfoot, 1987)
   5417..5433    -  protein_bind   lac operator: The lac repressor binds to the lac operator to inhibit transcription in E. coli. This inhibition can be relieved by adding lactose or isopropyl-β-D-thiogalactopyranoside (IPTG). lac repressor encoded by lacI
   5441..5471    -  promoter       lac promoter: promoter for the E. coli lac operon
   5486..5507    -  protein_bind   CAP binding site: CAP binding activates transcription in the presence of cAMP. E. coli catabolite activator protein
   5523..5624    -  CDS            lacI (fragment): LACI_ECOLI - Experimental evidence at protein level: Swiss-Prot protein existence level 1. Repressor of the lactose operon. Binds allolactose as an inducer. From Escherichia coli (strain K12).
   5807..400     -  rep_origin     ori (across the origin): high-copy-number ColE1/pMB1/pBR322/pUC origin of replication
>Addgene plasmid #250427 | pLexM-HsPQLC1(Δ100-125/GGGS/Δ257-271)-TEV-GFP-His8 | addgene full sequence | sequence record 498990 | Addgene NGS Result
TTCTCATAGCTCACGCTGTAGGTATCTCAGTTCGGTGTAGGTCGTTCGCTCCAAGCTGGGCTGTGTGCAC
GAACCCCCCGTTCAGCCCGACCGCTGCGCCTTATCCGGTAACTATCGTCTTGAGTCCAACCCGGTAAGAC
ACGACTTATCGCCACTGGCAGCAGCCACTGGTAACAGGATTAGCAGAGCGAGGTATGTAGGCGGTGCTAC
AGAGTTCTTGAAGTGGTGGCCTAACTACGGCTACACTAGAAGAACAGTATTTGGTATCTGCGCTCTGCTG
AAGCCAGTTACCTTCGGAAAAAGAGTTGGTAGCTCTTGATCCGGCAAACAAACCACCGCTGGTAGCGGTG
GTTTTTTTGTTTGCAAGCAGCAGATTACGCGCAGAAAAAAAGGATCTCAAGAAGATCCTTTGATCTTTTC
TACGGGGTCTGACGCTCAGTGGAACGAAAACTCACGTTAAGGGATTTTGGTCATGAGATTATCAAAAAGG
ATCTTCACCTAGATCCTTTTAAATTAAAAATGAAGTTTTAAATCAATCTAAAGTATATATGAGTAAACTT
GGTCTGACAGTTACCAATGCTTAATCAGTGAGGCACCTATCTCAGCGATCTGTCTATTTCGTTCATCCAT
AGTTGCCTGACTCCCCGTCGTGTAGATAACTACGATACGGGAGGGCTTACCATCTGGCCCCAGTGCTGCA
ATGATACCGCGAGACCCACGCTCACCGGCTCCAGATTTATCAGCAATAAACCAGCCAGCCGGAAGGGCCG
AGCGCAGAAGTGGTCCTGCAACTTTATCCGCCTCCATCCAGTCTATTAATTGTTGCCGGGAAGCTAGAGT
AAGTAGTTCGCCAGTTAATAGTTTGCGCAACGTTGTTGCCATTGCTACAGGCATCGTGGTGTCACGCTCG
TCGTTTGGTATGGCTTCATTCAGCTCCGGTTCCCAACGATCAAGGCGAGTTACATGATCCCCCATGTTGT
GCAAAAAAGCGGTTAGCTCCTTCGGTCCTCCGATCGTTGTCAGAAGTAAGTTGGCCGCAGTGTTATCACT
CATGGTTATGGCAGCACTGCATAATTCTCTTACTGTCATGCCATCCGTAAGATGCTTTTCTGTGACTGGT
GAGTACTCAACCAAGTCATTCTGAGAATAGTGTATGCGGCGACCGAGTTGCTCTTGCCCGGCGTCAATAC
GGGATAATACCGCGCCACATAGCAGAACTTTAAAAGTGCTCATCATTGGAAAACGTTCTTCGGGGCGAAA
ACTCTCAAGGATCTTACCGCTGTTGAGATCCAGTTCGATGTAACCCACTCGTGCACCCAACTGATCTTCA
GCATCTTTTACTTTCACCAGCGTTTCTGGGTGAGCAAAAACAGGAAGGCAAAATGCCGCAAAAAAGGGAA
TAAGGGCGACACGGAAATGTTGAATACTCATACTCTTCCTTTTTCAATATTATTGAAGCATTTATCAGGG
TTATTGTCTCATGAGCGGATACATATTTGAATGTATTTAGAAAAATAAACAAATAGGGGTTCCGCGCACA
TTTCCCCGAAAAGTGCCACCTGGGTCGACATTGATTATTGACTAGTTATTAATAGTAATCAATTACGGGG
TCATTAGTTCATAGCCCATATATGGAGTTCCGCGTTACATAACTTACGGTAAATGGCCCGCCTGGCTGAC
CGCCCAACGACCCCCGCCCATTGACGTCAATAATGACGTATGTTCCCATAGTAACGCCAATAGGGACTTT
CCATTGACGTCAATGGGTGGAGTATTTACGGTAAACTGCCCACTTGGCAGTACATCAAGTGTATCATATG
CCAAGTACGCCCCCTATTGACGTCAATGACGGTAAATGGCCCGCCTGGCATTATGCCCAGTACATGACCT
TATGGGACTTTCCTACTTGGCAGTACATCTACGTATTAGTCATCGCTATTACCATGGTCGAGGTGAGCCC
CACGTTCTGCTTCACTCTCCCCATCTCCCCCCCCTCCCCACCCCCAATTTTGTATTTATTTATTTTTTAA
TTATTTTGTGCAGCGATGGGGGCGGGGGGGGGGGGGGGCGCGCGCCAGGCGGGGCGGGGCGAGGGGCGGG
GCGGGGCGAGGCGGAGAGGTGCGGCGGCAGCCAATCAGAGCGGCGCGCTCCGAAAGTTTCCTTTTATGGC
GAGGCGGCGGCGGCGGCGGCCCTATAAAAAGCGAAGCGCGCGGCGGGCGGGAGTCGCTGCGCGCTGCCTT
CGCCCCGTGCCCCGCTCCGCCGCCGCCTCGCGCCGCCCGCCCCGGCTCTGACTGACCGCGTTACTCCCAC
AGGTGAGCGGGCGGGACGGCCCTTCTCCTCCGGGCTGTAATTAGCGCTTGGTTTAATGACGGCTTGTTTC
TTTTCTGTGGCTGCGTGAAAGCCTTGAGGGGCTCCGGGAGGGCCCTTTGTGCGGGGGGAGCGGCTCGGGG
GGTGCGTGCGTGTGTGTGTGCGTGGGGAGCGCCGCGTGCGGCTCCGCGCTGCCCGGCGGCTGTGAGCGCT
GCGGGCGCGGCGCGGGGCTTTGTGCGCTCCGCAGTGTGCGCGAGGGGAGCGCGGCCGGGGGCGGTGCCCC
GCGGTGCGGGGGGGGCTGCGAGGGGAACAAAGGCTGCGTGCGGGGTGTGTGCGTGGGGGGGTGAGCAGGG
GGTGTGGGCGCGTCGGTCGGGCTGCAACCCCCCCTGCACCCCCCTCCCCGAGTTGCTGAGCACGGCCCGG
CTTCGGGTGCGGGGCTCCGTACGGGGCGTGGCGCGGGGCTCGCCGTGCCGGGCGGGGGGTGGCGGCAGGT
GGGGGTGCCGGGCGGGGCGGGGCCGCCTCGGGCCGGGGAGGGCTCGGGGGAGGGGCGCGGCGGCCCCCGG
AGCGCCGGCGGCTGTCGAGGCGCGGCGAGCCGCAGCCATTGCCTTTTATGGTAATCGTGCGAGAGGGCGC
AGGGACTTCCTTTGTCCCAAATCTGTGCGGAGCCGAAATCTGGGAGGCGCCGCCGCACCCCCTCTAGCGG
GCGCGGGGCGAAGCGGTGCGGCGCCGGCAGGAAGGAAATGGGCGGGGAGGGCCTTCGTGCGTCGCCGCGC
CGCCGTCCCCTTCTCCCTCTCCAGCCTCGGGGCTGTCCGCGGGGGGACGGCTGCCTTCGGGGGGGACGGG
GCAGGGCGGGGTTCGGCTTCTGGCGTGTGACCGGCGGCTCTAGAGCCTCTGCTAACCATGTTCATGCCTT
CTTCTTTTTCCTACAGCTCCTGGGCAACGTGCTGGTTATTGTGCTGTCTCATCATTTTGGCAAAGAATTG
CGGCCGTCTCAGGCCGAATTCAACGTTGGTACCGAGCTCGCCACCATGGAAGCTGAAGGACTGGATTGGC
TGCTGGTGCCTCTGCATCAGCTGGTGTCTTGGGGAGCTGCTGCCGCCATGGTTTTTGGCGGAGTGGTGCC
TTACGTGCCCCAGTACAGAGACATCAGACGGACCCAGAACGCCGACGGCTTTAGCACCTATGTGTGCCTG
GTGCTGCTGGTCGCCAACATCCTGCGGATCCTGTTTTGGTTCGGCCGCAGATTCGAGAGCCCTCTGCTGT
GGCAGAGCGCCATCATGATCCTGACCATGCTGCTGATGCTGAAGCTGTGCACCGAAGTGCGCGGCGGCGG
TAGCCGGAGAAGCTTCCTGGACTTCGATCCTCACCACTTCTGGCAGTGGTCCAGCTTTAGCGACTACGTG
CAGTGCGTGCTGGCCTTTACTGGCGTGGCCGGCTACATCACCTACCTGAGCATTGACAGCGCCCTGTTCG
TGGAAACCCTGGGCTTTCTGGCCGTGCTGACAGAGGCTATGCTGGGAGTGCCTCAGCTGTACCGGAACCA
CAGACACCAGAGCACAGAGGGCATGAGCATCAAGATGGTGCTGATGTGGACAAGCGGCGACGCCTTCAAG
ACCGCCTACTTCCTGCTTAAAGGCGCCCCTCTGCAGTTCAGCGTGTGTGGACTGCTGCAGGTCCTGGTGG
ATCTGGCCATTCTCGGACAGGCCTACGCCTTCGCTAGACACCCTCAGCTCGAGGGGGAAAATTTATATTT
TCAAGGTCAATTTTCTAAAGGTGAAGAATTATTCACTGGCGTTGTCCCAATTTTGGTTGAATTAGATGGT
GATGTTAATGGTCACAAATTTTCTGTCTCCGGTGAAGGTGAAGGTGACGCTACTTACGGTAAATTGACCT
TAAAATTTATTTGTACTACTGGTAAATTGCCAGTTCCATGGCCAACCTTAGTCACTACTTTCGGTTATGG
TGTTCAATGTTTTGCGAGATACCCAGATCATATGAAACAACATGACTTTTTCAAGTCTGCCATGCCAGAA
GGTTATGTTCAAGAAAGAACTATTTTTTTCAAAGATGACGGTAACTACAAGACCAGAGCTGAAGTCAAGT
TTGAAGGTGATACCTTAGTTAATAGAATCGAATTAAAAGGTATTGATTTTAAAGAAGATGGTAACATTTT
AGGTCACAAATTGGAATACAACTATAACTCTCACAATGTTTACATCATGGCTGACAAACAAAAGAATGGT
ATCAAAGTTAACTTCAAAATTAGACACAACATTGAAGATGGTTCTGTTCAATTAGCTGACCATTATCAAC
AAAATACTCCAATTGGTGATGGTCCAGTCTTGTTACCAGACAACCATTACTTATCCACTCAATCTGCCTT
ATCCAAAGATCCAAACGAAAAGAGAGACCACATGGTCTTGTTAGAATTTGTTACTGCTGCTGGTATTACC
CATGGTATGGATGAATTGTACAAACACCACCACCATCACCATCATCATTAAGTCGAGACTAGTATCGCGA
TAATTCACCTCAGGTGCAGGCTGCCTATCAGAAGGTGGTGGCTGGTGTGGCCAATGCCCTGGCTCACAAA
TACCACTGAGATCTTTTTCCCTCTGCCAAAAATTATGGGGACATCATGAAGCCCCTTGAGCATCTGACTT
CTGGCTAATAAAGGAAATTTATTTTCATTGCAATAGTGTGTTGGAATTTTTTGTGTCTCTCACTCGGAAG
GACATATGGGAGGGCAAATCATTTAAAACATCAGAATGAGTATTTGGTTTAGAGTTTGGCAACATATGCC
CATATGCTGGCTGCCATGAACAAAGGTTGGCTATAAAGAGGTCATCAGTATATGAAACAGCCCCCTGCTG
TCCATTCCTTATTCCATAGAAAAGCCTTGACTTGAGGTTAGATTTTTTTTATATTTTGTTTTGTGTTATT
TTTTTCTTTAACATCCCTAAAATTTTCCTTACATGTTTTACTAGCCAGATTTTTCCTCCTCTCCTGACTA
CTCCCAGTCATAGCTGTCCCTCTTCTCTTATGGAGATCCCTCGACCTGCAGCCCAAGCTTGGCGTAATCA
TGGTCATAGCTGTTTCCTGTGTGAAATTGTTATCCGCTCACAATTCCACACAACATACGAGCCGGAAGCA
TAAAGTGTAAAGCCTGGGGTGCCTAATGAGTGAGCTAACTCACATTAATTGCGTTGCGCTCACTGCCCGC
TTTCCAGTCGGGAAACCTGTCGTGCCAGCGGATCGATCCGCTGCATTAATGAATCGGCCAACGCGCGGGG
AGAGGCGGTTTGCGTATTGGGCGCTCTTCCGCTTCCTCGCTCACTGACTCGCTGCGCTCGGTCGTTCGGC
TGCGGCGAGCGGTATCAGCTCACTCAAAGGCGGTAATACGGTTATCCACAGAATCAGGGGATAACGCAGG
AAAGAACATGTGAGCAAAAGGCCAGCAAAAGGCCAGGAACCGTAAAAAGGCCGCGTTGCTGGCGTTTTTC
CATAGGCTCCGCCCCCCTGACGAGCATCACAAAAATCGACGCTCAAGTCAGAGGTGGCGAAACCCGACAG
GACTATAAAGATACCAGGCGTTTCCCCCTGGAAGCTCCCTCGTGCGCTCTCCTGTTCCGACCCTGCCGCT
TACCGGATACCTGTCCGCCTTTCTCCCTTCGGGAAGCGTGGCGCT
