>Addgene plasmid #250427 | pLexM-HsPQLC1(Δ100-125/GGGS/Δ257-271)-TEV-GFP-His8 | depositor partial sequence | sequence record 494121 | Insert (Including Backbone Tags & Stop)
ATGGAAGCTGAAGGACTGGATTGGCTGCTGGTGCCTCTGCATCAGCTGGTGTCTTGGGGAGCTGCTGCCG
CCATGGTTTTTGGCGGAGTGGTGCCTTACGTGCCCCAGTACAGAGACATCAGACGGACCCAGAACGCCGA
CGGCTTTAGCACCTATGTGTGCCTGGTGCTGCTGGTCGCCAACATCCTGCGGATCCTGTTTTGGTTCGGC
CGCAGATTCGAGAGCCCTCTGCTGTGGCAGAGCGCCATCATGATCCTGACCATGCTGCTGATGCTGAAGC
TGTGCACCGAAGTGCGCGGCGGCGGTAGCCGGAGAAGCTTCCTGGACTTCGATCCTCACCACTTCTGGCA
GTGGTCCAGCTTTAGCGACTACGTGCAGTGCGTGCTGGCCTTTACTGGCGTGGCCGGCTACATCACCTAC
CTGAGCATTGACAGCGCCCTGTTCGTGGAAACCCTGGGCTTTCTGGCCGTGCTGACAGAGGCTATGCTGG
GAGTGCCTCAGCTGTACCGGAACCACAGACACCAGAGCACAGAGGGCATGAGCATCAAGATGGTGCTGAT
GTGGACAAGCGGCGACGCCTTCAAGACCGCCTACTTCCTGCTTAAAGGCGCCCCTCTGCAGTTCAGCGTG
TGTGGACTGCTGCAGGTCCTGGTGGATCTGGCCATTCTCGGACAGGCCTACGCCTTCGCTAGACACCCTC
AGCTCGAGGGGGAAAATTTATATTTTCAAGGTCAATTTTCTAAAGGTGAAGAATTATTCACTGGTGTTGT
CCCAATTTTGGTTGAATTAGATGGTGATGTTAATGGTCACAAATTTTCTGTCTCCGGTGAAGGTGAAGGT
GATGCTACTTACGGTAAATTGACCTTAAAATTTATTTGTACTACTGGTAAATTGCCAGTTCCATGGCCAA
CCTTAGTCACTACTTTCGGTTATGGTGTTCAATGTTTTGCGAGATACCCAGATCATATGAAACAACATGA
CTTTTTCAAGTCTGCCATGCCAGAAGGTTATGTTCAAGAAAGAACTATTTTTTTCAAAGATGACGGTAAC
TACAAGACCAGAGCTGAAGTCAAGTTTGAAGGTGATACCTTAGTTAATAGAATCGAATTAAAAGGTATTG
ATTTTAAAGAAGATGGTAACATTTTAGGTCACAAATTGGAATACAACTATAACTCTCACAATGTTTACAT
CATGGCTGACAAACAAAAGAATGGTATCAAAGTTAACTTCAAAATTAGACACAACATTGAAGATGGTTCT
GTTCAATTAGCTGACCATTATCAACAAAATACTCCAATTGGTGATGGTCCAGTCTTGTTACCAGACAACC
ATTACTTATCCACTCAATCTGCCTTATCCAAAGATCCAAACGAAAAGAGAGACCACATGGTCTTGTTAGA
ATTTGTTACTGCTGCTGGTATTACCCATGGTATGGATGAATTGTACAAACACCATCACCATCACCATCAT
CATTAA
